Addgene plasmid #75167: pLC-mCherry-MLKL
Purpose: LentiCRISPR-mCherry with sgRNA targeting human MLKL
Depositing lab: Beat Bornhauser. Depositing organization: University Children's Hospital Zurich. Publication: Activation of concurrent apoptosis and necroptosis by SMAC mimetics for the treatment of refractory and relapsed ALL. McComb S, Aguade-Gorgorio J, Harder L, Marovca B, Cario G, Eckert C, Schrappe M, Stanulla M, von Stackelberg A, Bourquin JP, Bornhauser BC. Sci Transl Med. 2016 May 18;8(339):339ra70. doi: 10.1126/scitranslmed.aad2986. PubMed 27194728.
Backbone
  Vector backbone: lentiCRISPRv1
  Total vector size (bp): 11696
  Modifications to backbone: Swap puromycin resistance for mCherry
  Vector type: Mammalian Expression, Lentiviral, CRISPR
Growth in bacteria
  Bacterial resistance: Ampicillin, 100 μg/mL
  Growth temperature: 37°C
  Growth strain: NEB Stable
  Copy number: High Copy
Gene/Insert
  Gene/Insert name: MLKL sgRNA (alt name: Mixed lineage kinase like)
  gRNA/shRNA sequence: ATCCCCGTGGATTCTGCTAA
  Species: H. sapiens (human)
  GenBank ID: NC_000016.10
  Promoter: U6
  Cloning method: Restriction Enzyme; 5′ cloning site BsmBI (Esp3I) (destroyed during cloning); 3′ cloning site BsmBI (Esp3I) (destroyed during cloning)
  Sequencing primers: 5′ GACTATCATATGCTTACCGT; 3′ AAACTTAGCAGAATCCACGGGGATC
Terms and licenses: Academic/Nonprofit Terms; Industry Terms: Not Available to Industry
How to cite: pLC-mCherry-MLKL was a gift from Beat Bornhauser (Addgene plasmid # 75167 ; http://n2t.net/addgene:75167 ; RRID:Addgene_75167)
