[The description below was written by a language model from this plasmid's Addgene catalogue record and pLannotate feature annotations shown in this document.]
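Description:
pLC-mCherry-MLKL is an all-in-one lentiviral CRISPR/Cas9 plasmid built on the lentiCRISPRv1 backbone, in which the original puromycin resistance gene has been replaced by mCherry. It carries a single guide RNA directed against human MLKL (mixed lineage kinase domain-like), cloned between BsmBI sites that were destroyed in the process. The plasmid is about 11.7 kb and is maintained in E. coli through a high-copy ColE1/pUC-type origin with ampicillin selection from the β-lactamase gene. The backbone also retains an f1 origin, an SV40 origin and poly(A) signal, and residual lac, T7 and T3 elements.

The transfer cassette has a self-inactivating lentiviral layout. An RSV promoter fused to a truncated HIV-1 5' LTR drives genomic RNA production in packaging cells. It is followed by the Ψ packaging signal with a gag fragment, the RRE for Rev-dependent export, a cPPT/CTS, and a ΔU3 3' LTR. Within this frame, a human U6 Pol III promoter transcribes the MLKL spacer joined to the Streptococcus pyogenes gRNA scaffold. A separate EF-1α core promoter expresses S. pyogenes Cas9, which the annotation software splits into overlapping N- and C-terminal portions that together appear to span a continuous coding region. Cas9 is linked through a P2A peptide to mCherry, so both proteins come from one transcript, and a downstream WPRE enhances expression.

Because there is no mammalian drug marker, transduced cells are identified or sorted by red fluorescence. The construct is intended for knocking out MLKL in human cells. The associated publication concerns apoptosis and necroptosis induced by SMAC mimetics in acute lymphoblastic leukaemia.
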