Features (pLannotate 1.2.2; 30 found; start..end, strand, type, name):
      5..231     +  promoter       RSV promoter: Rous sarcoma virus enhancer/promoter
    232..412     +  LTR            5' LTR (truncated): truncated 5' long terminal repeat (LTR) from HIV-1
    459..584     +  misc_feature   HIV-1 Ψ: packaging signal of human immunodeficiency virus type 1
    568..931     +  CDS            HIV-1 gag (fragment): gag protein from human immunodeficiency virus 1; gag
   1077..1310    +  misc_feature   RRE: The Rev response element (RRE) of HIV-1 allows for Rev-dependent mRNA export from the nucleus to the cytoplasm.
   1687..1713    +  CDS            Rev (fragment): human immunodeficiency virus 1 (HIV-1) Rev protein; rev; enhances nuclear export of unspliced and incompletely spliced viral mRNAs
   1717..1957    +  promoter       U6 promoter: RNA polymerase III promoter for human U6 snRNA
   1987..2062    +  misc_RNA       gRNA scaffold: guide RNA scaffold for the Streptococcus pyogenes CRISPR/Cas9 system
   2110..2227    +  misc_feature   cPPT/CTS: central polypurine tract and central termination sequence of HIV-1
   2296..2507    +  promoter       EF-1α core promoter: core promoter for human elongation factor EF-1α
   2611..4326    +  CDS            Cas9(N): N-terminal portion of Streptococcus pyogenes Cas9 (Zetsche et al., 2015)
   4213..6711    +  CDS            Cas9(C): C-terminal portion of Streptococcus pyogenes Cas9 (Zetsche et al., 2015)
   6766..6821    +  CDS            P2A (fragment): 2A peptide from porcine teschovirus-1 polyprotein Eukaryotic ribosomes fail to insert a peptide bond between the Gly and Pro residues, yielding separate polypeptides.
   6823..7527    +  CDS            mCherry: mCherry is a basic (constitutively fluorescent) red fluorescent protein published in 2004, derived from Discosoma sp.. It is reported to be a very rapidly-maturing monomer with low acid sensitivity.
   7545..8133    +  misc_feature   WPRE: woodchuck hepatitis virus posttranscriptional regulatory element
   8181..8200    +  misc_feature   cPPT/CTS (fragment): central polypurine tract and central termination sequence of HIV-1
   8202..8435    +  LTR            3' LTR (ΔU3): self-inactivating 3' long terminal repeat (LTR) from HIV-1
   8513..8634    +  polyA_signal   SV40 poly(A) signal: SV40 polyadenylation signal
   8674..8809    +  rep_origin     SV40 ori: SV40 origin of replication
   8830..8848    -  promoter       T7 promoter: promoter for bacteriophage T7 RNA polymerase
   8856..9011    +  CDS            lacZα (fragment): LacZα fragment of β-galactosidase; lacZ fragment
   9016..9444    +  rep_origin     f1 ori (sequence partly withheld): f1 bacteriophage origin of replication; arrow indicates direction of (+) strand synthesis
   9497..9601    +  promoter       AmpR promoter: bla
   9602..10462   +  CDS            AmpR: β-lactamase; bla; confers resistance to ampicillin, carbenicillin, and related antibiotics
  10633..11221   +  rep_origin     ori: high-copy-number ColE1/pMB1/pBR322/pUC origin of replication
  11404..11496   +  CDS            lacI (fragment): lac repressor; lacI; The lac repressor binds to the lac operator to inhibit transcription in E. coli. This inhibition can be relieved by adding lactose or isopropyl-β-D-thiogalactopyranoside (IPTG).
  11509..11530   +  protein_bind   CAP binding site: CAP binding activates transcription in the presence of cAMP. E. coli catabolite activator protein
  11545..11575   +  promoter       lac promoter: promoter for the E. coli lac operon
  11579..11601   +  protein_bind   lac operator (fragment): The lac repressor binds to the lac operator to inhibit transcription in E. coli. This inhibition can be relieved by adding lactose or isopropyl-β-D-thiogalactopyranoside (IPTG). lac repressor encoded by lacI
  11644..11662   +  promoter       T3 promoter: promoter for bacteriophage T3 RNA polymerase
>Addgene plasmid #75167 | pLC-mCherry-MLKL | depositor full sequence | sequence record 149260 | pLC-mCherry-MLKL sequence 11685 bps
TTAATGTAGTCTTATGCAATACTCTTGTAGTCTTGCAACATGGTAACGATGAGTTAGCAACATGCCTTAC
AAGGAGAGAAAAAGCACCGTGCATGCCGATTGGTGGAAGTAAGGTGGTACGATCGTGCCTTATTAGGAAG
GCAACAGACGGGTCTGACATGGATTGGACGAACCACTGAATTGCCGCATTGCAGAGATATTGTATTTAAG
TGCCTAGCTCGATACATAAACGGGTCTCTCTGGTTAGACCAGATCTGAGCCTGGGAGCTCTCTGGCTAAC
TAGGGAACCCACTGCTTAAGCCTCAATAAAGCTTGCCTTGAGTGCTTCAAGTAGTGTGTGCCCGTCTGTT
GTGTGACTCTGGTAACTAGAGATCCCTCAGACCCTTTTAGTCAGTGTGGAAAATCTCTAGCAGTGGCGCC
CGAACAGGGACTTGAAAGCGAAAGGGAAACCAGAGGAGCTCTCTCGACGCAGGACTCGGCTTGCTGAAGC
GCGCACGGCAAGAGGCGAGGGGCGGCGACTGGTGAGTACGCCAAAAATTTTGACTAGCGGAGGCTAGAAG
GAGAGAGATGGGTGCGAGAGCGTCAGTATTAAGCGGGGGAGAATTAGATCGCGATGGGAAAAAATTCGGT
TAAGGCCAGGGGGAAAGAAAAAATATAAATTAAAACATATAGTATGGGCAAGCAGGGAGCTAGAACGATT
CGCAGTTAATCCTGGCCTGTTAGAAACATCAGAAGGCTGTAGACAAATACTGGGACAGCTACAACCATCC
CTTCAGACAGGATCAGAAGAACTTAGATCATTATATAATACAGTAGCAACCCTCTATTGTGTGCATCAAA
GGATAGAGATAAAAGACACCAAGGAAGCTTTAGACAAGATAGAGGAAGAGCAAAACAAAAGTAAGACCAC
CGCACAGCAAGCGGCCGCTGATCTTCAGACCTGGAGGAGGAGATATGAGGGACAATTGGAGAAGTGAATT
ATATAAATATAAAGTAGTAAAAATTGAACCATTAGGAGTAGCACCCACCAAGGCAAAGAGAAGAGTGGTG
CAGAGAGAAAAAAGAGCAGTGGGAATAGGAGCTTTGTTCCTTGGGTTCTTGGGAGCAGCAGGAAGCACTA
TGGGCGCAGCGTCAATGACGCTGACGGTACAGGCCAGACAATTATTGTCTGGTATAGTGCAGCAGCAGAA
CAATTTGCTGAGGGCTATTGAGGCGCAACAGCATCTGTTGCAACTCACAGTCTGGGGCATCAAGCAGCTC
CAGGCAAGAATCCTGGCTGTGGAAAGATACCTAAAGGATCAACAGCTCCTGGGGATTTGGGGTTGCTCTG
GAAAACTCATTTGCACCACTGCTGTGCCTTGGAATGCTAGTTGGAGTAATAAATCTCTGGAACAGATTTG
GAATCACACGACCTGGATGGAGTGGGACAGAGAAATTAACAATTACACAAGCTTAATACACTCCTTAATT
GAAGAATCGCAAAACCAGCAAGAAAAGAATGAACAAGAATTATTGGAATTAGATAAATGGGCAAGTTTGT
GGAATTGGTTTAACATAACAAATTGGCTGTGGTATATAAAATTATTCATAATGATAGTAGGAGGCTTGGT
AGGTTTAAGAATAGTTTTTGCTGTACTTTCTATAGTGAATAGAGTTAGGCAGGGATATTCACCATTATCG
TTTCAGACCCACCTCCCAACCCCGAGGGGACCCAGAGAGGGCCTATTTCCCATGATTCCTTCATATTTGC
ATATACGATACAAGGCTGTTAGAGAGATAATTAGAATTAATTTGACTGTAAACACAAAGATATTAGTACA
AAATACGTGACGTAGAAAGTAATAATTTCTTGGGTAGTTTGCAGTTTTAAAATTATGTTTTAAAATGGAC
TATCATATGCTTACCGTAACTTGAAAGTATTTCGATTTCTTGGCTTTATATATCTTGTGGAAAGGACGAA
ACACCGATCCCCGTGGATTCTGCTAAGTTTTAGAGCTAGAAATAGCAAGTTAAAATAAGGCTAGTCCGTT
ATCAACTTGAAAAAGTGGCACCGAGTCGGTGCTTTTTTGAATTCTAGATCTTGAGACAAATGGCAGTATT
CATCCACAATTTTAAAAGAAAAGGGGGGATTGGGGGGTACAGTGCAGGGGAAAGAATAGTAGACATAATA
GCAACAGACATACAAACTAAAGAATTACAAAAACAAATTACAAAAATTCAAAATTTTCGGGTTTATTACA
GGGACAGCAGAGATCCACTTTGGCGCCGGCTCGAGTGGCTCCGGTGCCCGTCAGTGGGCAGAGCGCACAT
CGCCCACAGTCCCCGAGAAGTTGGGGGGAGGGGTCGGCAATTGAACCGGTGCCTAGAGAAGGTGGCGCGG
GGTAAACTGGGAAAGTGATGTCGTGTACTGGCTCCGCCTTTTTCCCGAGGGTGGGGGAGAACCGTATATA
AGTGCAGTAGTCGCCGTGAACGTTCTTTTTCGCAACGGGTTTGCCGCCAGAACACAGGTGTCGTGACGCG
GGATCCGCCACCATGGATTACAAAGACGATGACGATAAGATGGCCCCAAAGAAGAAGCGGAAGGTCGGTA
TCCACGGAGTCCCAGCAGCCGACAAGAAGTACAGCATCGGCCTGGACATCGGCACCAACTCTGTGGGCTG
GGCCGTGATCACCGACGAGTACAAGGTGCCCAGCAAGAAATTCAAGGTGCTGGGCAACACCGACCGGCAC
AGCATCAAGAAGAACCTGATCGGAGCCCTGCTGTTCGACAGCGGCGAAACAGCCGAGGCCACCCGGCTGA
AGAGAACCGCCAGAAGAAGATACACCAGACGGAAGAACCGGATCTGCTATCTGCAAGAGATCTTCAGCAA
CGAGATGGCCAAGGTGGACGACAGCTTCTTCCACAGACTGGAAGAGTCCTTCCTGGTGGAAGAGGATAAG
AAGCACGAGCGGCACCCCATCTTCGGCAACATCGTGGACGAGGTGGCCTACCACGAGAAGTACCCCACCA
TCTACCACCTGAGAAAGAAACTGGTGGACAGCACCGACAAGGCCGACCTGCGGCTGATCTATCTGGCCCT
GGCCCACATGATCAAGTTCCGGGGCCACTTCCTGATCGAGGGCGACCTGAACCCCGACAACAGCGACGTG
GACAAGCTGTTCATCCAGCTGGTGCAGACCTACAACCAGCTGTTCGAGGAAAACCCCATCAACGCCAGCG
GCGTGGACGCCAAGGCCATCCTGTCTGCCAGACTGAGCAAGAGCAGACGGCTGGAAAATCTGATCGCCCA
GCTGCCCGGCGAGAAGAAGAATGGCCTGTTCGGCAACCTGATTGCCCTGAGCCTGGGCCTGACCCCCAAC
TTCAAGAGCAACTTCGACCTGGCCGAGGATGCCAAACTGCAGCTGAGCAAGGACACCTACGACGACGACC
TGGACAACCTGCTGGCCCAGATCGGCGACCAGTACGCCGACCTGTTTCTGGCCGCCAAGAACCTGTCCGA
CGCCATCCTGCTGAGCGACATCCTGAGAGTGAACACCGAGATCACCAAGGCCCCCCTGAGCGCCTCTATG
ATCAAGAGATACGACGAGCACCACCAGGACCTGACCCTGCTGAAAGCTCTCGTGCGGCAGCAGCTGCCTG
AGAAGTACAAAGAGATTTTCTTCGACCAGAGCAAGAACGGCTACGCCGGCTACATTGACGGCGGAGCCAG
CCAGGAAGAGTTCTACAAGTTCATCAAGCCCATCCTGGAAAAGATGGACGGCACCGAGGAACTGCTCGTG
AAGCTGAACAGAGAGGACCTGCTGCGGAAGCAGCGGACCTTCGACAACGGCAGCATCCCCCACCAGATCC
ACCTGGGAGAGCTGCACGCCATTCTGCGGCGGCAGGAAGATTTTTACCCATTCCTGAAGGACAACCGGGA
AAAGATCGAGAAGATCCTGACCTTCCGCATCCCCTACTACGTGGGCCCTCTGGCCAGGGGAAACAGCAGA
TTCGCCTGGATGACCAGAAAGAGCGAGGAAACCATCACCCCCTGGAACTTCGAGGAAGTGGTGGACAAGG
GCGCTTCCGCCCAGAGCTTCATCGAGCGGATGACCAACTTCGATAAGAACCTGCCCAACGAGAAGGTGCT
GCCCAAGCACAGCCTGCTGTACGAGTACTTCACCGTGTATAACGAGCTGACCAAAGTGAAATACGTGACC
GAGGGAATGAGAAAGCCCGCCTTCCTGAGCGGCGAGCAGAAAAAGGCCATCGTGGACCTGCTGTTCAAGA
CCAACCGGAAAGTGACCGTGAAGCAGCTGAAAGAGGACTACTTCAAGAAAATCGAGTGCTTCGACTCCGT
GGAAATCTCCGGCGTGGAAGATCGGTTCAACGCCTCCCTGGGCACATACCACGATCTGCTGAAAATTATC
AAGGACAAGGACTTCCTGGACAATGAGGAAAACGAGGACATTCTGGAAGATATCGTGCTGACCCTGACAC
TGTTTGAGGACAGAGAGATGATCGAGGAACGGCTGAAAACCTATGCCCACCTGTTCGACGACAAAGTGAT
GAAGCAGCTGAAGCGGCGGAGATACACCGGCTGGGGCAGGCTGAGCCGGAAGCTGATCAACGGCATCCGG
GACAAGCAGTCCGGCAAGACAATCCTGGATTTCCTGAAGTCCGACGGCTTCGCCAACAGAAACTTCATGC
AGCTGATCCACGACGACAGCCTGACCTTTAAAGAGGACATCCAGAAAGCCCAGGTGTCCGGCCAGGGCGA
TAGCCTGCACGAGCACATTGCCAATCTGGCCGGCAGCCCCGCCATTAAGAAGGGCATCCTGCAGACAGTG
AAGGTGGTGGACGAGCTCGTGAAAGTGATGGGCCGGCACAAGCCCGAGAACATCGTGATCGAAATGGCCA
GAGAGAACCAGACCACCCAGAAGGGACAGAAGAACAGCCGCGAGAGAATGAAGCGGATCGAAGAGGGCAT
CAAAGAGCTGGGCAGCCAGATCCTGAAAGAACACCCCGTGGAAAACACCCAGCTGCAGAACGAGAAGCTG
TACCTGTACTACCTGCAGAATGGGCGGGATATGTACGTGGACCAGGAACTGGACATCAACCGGCTGTCCG
ACTACGATGTGGACCATATCGTGCCTCAGAGCTTTCTGAAGGACGACTCCATCGACAACAAGGTGCTGAC
CAGAAGCGACAAGAACCGGGGCAAGAGCGACAACGTGCCCTCCGAAGAGGTCGTGAAGAAGATGAAGAAC
TACTGGCGGCAGCTGCTGAACGCCAAGCTGATTACCCAGAGAAAGTTCGACAATCTGACCAAGGCCGAGA
GAGGCGGCCTGAGCGAACTGGATAAGGCCGGCTTCATCAAGAGACAGCTGGTGGAAACCCGGCAGATCAC
AAAGCACGTGGCACAGATCCTGGACTCCCGGATGAACACTAAGTACGACGAGAATGACAAGCTGATCCGG
GAAGTGAAAGTGATCACCCTGAAGTCCAAGCTGGTGTCCGATTTCCGGAAGGATTTCCAGTTTTACAAAG
TGCGCGAGATCAACAACTACCACCACGCCCACGACGCCTACCTGAACGCCGTCGTGGGAACCGCCCTGAT
CAAAAAGTACCCTAAGCTGGAAAGCGAGTTCGTGTACGGCGACTACAAGGTGTACGACGTGCGGAAGATG
ATCGCCAAGAGCGAGCAGGAAATCGGCAAGGCTACCGCCAAGTACTTCTTCTACAGCAACATCATGAACT
TTTTCAAGACCGAGATTACCCTGGCCAACGGCGAGATCCGGAAGCGGCCTCTGATCGAGACAAACGGCGA
AACCGGGGAGATCGTGTGGGATAAGGGCCGGGATTTTGCCACCGTGCGGAAAGTGCTGAGCATGCCCCAA
GTGAATATCGTGAAAAAGACCGAGGTGCAGACAGGCGGCTTCAGCAAAGAGTCTATCCTGCCCAAGAGGA
ACAGCGATAAGCTGATCGCCAGAAAGAAGGACTGGGACCCTAAGAAGTACGGCGGCTTCGACAGCCCCAC
CGTGGCCTATTCTGTGCTGGTGGTGGCCAAAGTGGAAAAGGGCAAGTCCAAGAAACTGAAGAGTGTGAAA
GAGCTGCTGGGGATCACCATCATGGAAAGAAGCAGCTTCGAGAAGAATCCCATCGACTTTCTGGAAGCCA
AGGGCTACAAAGAAGTGAAAAAGGACCTGATCATCAAGCTGCCTAAGTACTCCCTGTTCGAGCTGGAAAA
CGGCCGGAAGAGAATGCTGGCCTCTGCCGGCGAACTGCAGAAGGGAAACGAACTGGCCCTGCCCTCCAAA
TATGTGAACTTCCTGTACCTGGCCAGCCACTATGAGAAGCTGAAGGGCTCCCCCGAGGATAATGAGCAGA
AACAGCTGTTTGTGGAACAGCACAAGCACTACCTGGACGAGATCATCGAGCAGATCAGCGAGTTCTCCAA
GAGAGTGATCCTGGCCGACGCTAATCTGGACAAAGTGCTGTCCGCCTACAACAAGCACCGGGATAAGCCC
ATCAGAGAGCAGGCCGAGAATATCATCCACCTGTTTACCCTGACCAATCTGGGAGCCCCTGCCGCCTTCA
AGTACTTTGACACCACCATCGACCGGAAGAGGTACACCAGCACCAAAGAGGTGCTGGACGCCACCCTGAT
CCACCAGAGCATCACCGGCCTGTACGAGACACGGATCGACCTGTCTCAGCTGGGAGGCGACAAGCGTCCT
GCTGCTACTAAGAAAGCTGGTCAAGCTAAGAAAAAGAAAGCTAGCGCCACGAACTTCTCTCTGTTAAAGC
AAGCAGGCGACGTGGAAGAAAACCCCGGTCCCGTGAGCAAGGGCGAGGAGGATAACATGGCCATCATCAA
GGAGTTCATGCGCTTCAAGGTGCACATGGAGGGCTCCGTGAACGGCCACGAGTTCGAGATCGAGGGCGAG
GGCGAGGGCCGCCCCTACGAGGGCACCCAGACCGCCAAGCTGAAGGTGACCAAGGGTGGCCCCCTGCCCT
TCGCCTGGGACATCCTGTCCCCTCAGTTCATGTACGGCTCCAAGGCCTACGTGAAGCACCCCGCCGACAT
CCCCGACTACTTGAAGCTGTCCTTCCCCGAGGGCTTCAAGTGGGAGCGCGTGATGAACTTCGAGGACGGC
GGCGTGGTGACCGTGACCCAGGACTCCTCCCTGCAGGACGGCGAGTTCATCTACAAGGTGAAGCTGCGCG
GCACCAACTTCCCCTCCGACGGCCCCGTAATGCAGAAGAAGACCATGGGCTGGGAGGCCTCCTCCGAGCG
GATGTACCCCGAGGACGGCGCCCTGAAGGGCGAGATCAAGCAGAGGCTGAAGCTGAAGGACGGCGGCCAC
TACGACGCTGAGGTCAAGACCACCTACAAGGCCAAGAAGCCCGTGCAGCTGCCCGGCGCCTACAACGTCA
ACATCAAGTTGGACATCACCTCCCACAACGAGGACTACACCATCGTGGAACAGTACGAACGCGCCGAGGG
CCGCCACTCCACCGGCGGCATGGACGAGCTGTACAAGTGACGCGTTAAGTCGACAATCAACCTCTGGATT
ACAAAATTTGTGAAAGATTGACTGGTATTCTTAACTATGTTGCTCCTTTTACGCTATGTGGATACGCTGC
TTTAATGCCTTTGTATCATGCTATTGCTTCCCGTATGGCTTTCATTTTCTCCTCCTTGTATAAATCCTGG
TTGCTGTCTCTTTATGAGGAGTTGTGGCCCGTTGTCAGGCAACGTGGCGTGGTGTGCACTGTGTTTGCTG
ACGCAACCCCCACTGGTTGGGGCATTGCCACCACCTGTCAGCTCCTTTCCGGGACTTTCGCTTTCCCCCT
CCCTATTGCCACGGCGGAACTCATCGCCGCCTGCCTTGCCCGCTGCTGGACAGGGGCTCGGCTGTTGGGC
ACTGACAATTCCGTGGTGTTGTCGGGGAAATCATCGTCCTTTCCTTGGCTGCTCGCCTGTGTTGCCACCT
GGATTCTGCGCGGGACGTCCTTCTGCTACGTCCCTTCGGCCCTCAATCCAGCGGACCTTCCTTCCCGCGG
CCTGCTGCCGGCTCTGCGGCCTCTTCCGCGTCTTCGCCTTCGCCCTCAGACGAGTCGGATCTCCCTTTGG
GCCGCCTCCCCGCGACTTTAAGACCAATGACTTACAAGGCAGCTGTAGATCTTAGCCACTTTTTAAAAGA
AAAGGGGGGACTGGAAGGGCTAATTCACTCCCAACGAAGACAAGATCTGCTTTTTGCTTGTACTGGGTCT
CTCTGGTTAGACCAGATCTGAGCCTGGGAGCTCTCTGGCTAACTAGGGAACCCACTGCTTAAGCCTCAAT
AAAGCTTGCCTTGAGTGCTTCAAGTAGTGTGTGCCCGTCTGTTGTGTGACTCTGGTAACTAGAGATCCCT
CAGACCCTTTTAGTCAGTGTGGAAAATCTCTAGCAGTACGTATAGTAGTTCATGTCATCTTATTATTCAG
TATTTATAACTTGCAAAGAAATGAATATCAGAGAGTGAGAGGAACTTGTTTATTGCAGCTTATAATGGTT
ACAAATAAAGCAATAGCATCACAAATTTCACAAATAAAGCATTTTTTTCACTGCATTCTAGTTGTGGTTT
GTCCAAACTCATCAATGTATCTTATCATGTCTGGCTCTAGCTATCCCGCCCCTAACTCCGCCCATCCCGC
CCCTAACTCCGCCCAGTTCCGCCCATTCTCCGCCCCATGGCTGACTAATTTTTTTTATTTATGCAGAGGC
CGAGGCCGCCTCGGCCTCTGAGCTATTCCAGAAGTAGTGAGGAGGCTTTTTTGGAGGCCTAGGGACGTAC
CCAATTCGCCCTATAGTGAGTCGTATTACGCGCGCTCACTGGCCGTCGTTTTACAACGTCGTGACTGGGA
AAACCCTGGCGTTACCCAACTTAATCGCCTTGCAGCACATCCCCCTTTCGCCAGCTGGCGTAATAGCGAA
GAGGCCCGCACCGATCGCCCTTCCCAACAGTTGCGCAGCCTGAATGGCGAATGGG
[124 nt withheld, positions 9016-9139]
C
[91 nt withheld, positions 9141-9231]
A
[49 nt withheld, positions 9233-9281]
CCTTTGACGTTGGAGTCCACGTTCTTT
[37 nt withheld, positions 9309-9345]
ACCCTATCTCGGTCTATTCTTTTGATTTATAAGGGATTTTGCCGATTTCGGCCTATTGGTTAAAAAATGA
GCTGATTTAACAAAAATTTAACGCGAATTTTAACAAAATATTAACGCTTACAATTTAGGTGGCACTTTTC
GGGGAAATGTGCGCGGAACCCCTATTTGTTTATTTTTCTAAATACATTCAAATATGTATCCGCTCATGAG
ACAATAACCCTGATAAATGCTTCAATAATATTGAAAAAGGAAGAGTATGAGTATTCAACATTTCCGTGTC
GCCCTTATTCCCTTTTTTGCGGCATTTTGCCTTCCTGTTTTTGCTCACCCAGAAACGCTGGTGAAAGTAA
AAGATGCTGAAGATCAGTTGGGTGCACGAGTGGGTTACATCGAACTGGATCTCAACAGCGGTAAGATCCT
TGAGAGTTTTCGCCCCGAAGAACGTTTTCCAATGATGAGCACTTTTAAAGTTCTGCTATGTGGCGCGGTA
TTATCCCGTATTGACGCCGGGCAAGAGCAACTCGGTCGCCGCATACACTATTCTCAGAATGACTTGGTTG
AGTACTCACCAGTCACAGAAAAGCATCTTACGGATGGCATGACAGTAAGAGAATTATGCAGTGCTGCCAT
AACCATGAGTGATAACACTGCGGCCAACTTACTTCTGACAACGATCGGAGGACCGAAGGAGCTAACCGCT
TTTTTGCACAACATGGGGGATCATGTAACTCGCCTTGATCGTTGGGAACCGGAGCTGAATGAAGCCATAC
CAAACGACGAGCGTGACACCACGATGCCTGTAGCAATGGCAACAACGTTGCGCAAACTATTAACTGGCGA
ACTACTTACTCTAGCTTCCCGGCAACAATTAATAGACTGGATGGAGGCGGATAAAGTTGCAGGACCACTT
CTGCGCTCGGCCCTTCCGGCTGGCTGGTTTATTGCTGATAAATCTGGAGCCGGTGAGCGTGGGTCTCGCG
GTATCATTGCAGCACTGGGGCCAGATGGTAAGCCCTCCCGTATCGTAGTTATCTACACGACGGGGAGTCA
GGCAACTATGGATGAACGAAATAGACAGATCGCTGAGATAGGTGCCTCACTGATTAAGCATTGGTAACTG
TCAGACCAAGTTTACTCATATATACTTTAGATTGATTTAAAACTTCATTTTTAATTTAAAAGGATCTAGG
TGAAGATCCTTTTTGATAATCTCATGACCAAAATCCCTTAACGTGAGTTTTCGTTCCACTGAGCGTCAGA
CCCCGTAGAAAAGATCAAAGGATCTTCTTGAGATCCTTTTTTTCTGCGCGTAATCTGCTGCTTGCAAACA
AAAAAACCACCGCTACCAGCGGTGGTTTGTTTGCCGGATCAAGAGCTACCAACTCTTTTTCCGAAGGTAA
CTGGCTTCAGCAGAGCGCAGATACCAAATACTGTTCTTCTAGTGTAGCCGTAGTTAGGCCACCACTTCAA
GAACTCTGTAGCACCGCCTACATACCTCGCTCTGCTAATCCTGTTACCAGTGGCTGCTGCCAGTGGCGAT
AAGTCGTGTCTTACCGGGTTGGACTCAAGACGATAGTTACCGGATAAGGCGCAGCGGTCGGGCTGAACGG
GGGGTTCGTGCACACAGCCCAGCTTGGAGCGAACGACCTACACCGAACTGAGATACCTACAGCGTGAGCT
ATGAGAAAGCGCCACGCTTCCCGAAGGGAGAAAGGCGGACAGGTATCCGGTAAGCGGCAGGGTCGGAACA
GGAGAGCGCACGAGGGAGCTTCCAGGGGGAAACGCCTGGTATCTTTATAGTCCTGTCGGGTTTCGCCACC
TCTGACTTGAGCGTCGATTTTTGTGATGCTCGTCAGGGGGGCGGAGCCTATGGAAAAACGCCAGCAACGC
GGCCTTTTTACGGTTCCTGGCCTTTTGCTGGCCTTTTGCTCACATGTTCTTTCCTGCGTTATCCCCTGAT
TCTGTGGATAACCGTATTACCGCCTTTGAGTGAGCTGATACCGCTCGCCGCAGCCGAACGACCGAGCGCA
GCGAGTCAGTGAGCGAGGAAGCGGAAGAGCGCCCAATACGCAAACCGCCTCTCCCCGCGCGTTGGCCGAT
TCATTAATGCAGCTGGCACGACAGGTTTCCCGACTGGAAAGCGGGCAGTGAGCGCAACGCAATTAATGTG
AGTTAGCTCACTCATTAGGCACCCCAGGCTTTACACTTTATGCTTCCGGCTCGTATGTTGTGTGGAATTG
TGAGCGGATAACAATTTCACACAGGAAACAGCTATGACCATGATTACGCCAAGCGCGCAATTAACCCTCA
CTAAAGGGAACAAAAGCTGGAGCTGCAAGC
