>Addgene plasmid #75167 | pLC-mCherry-MLKL | addgene partial sequence | sequence record 147081 | LKO1_5 5'-GACTATCATATGCTTACCGT-3'
CCACCGTATCCCCGTGGATTCTGCTAAGNNNCCCTTTTCNAGNAATAGCAAGTTAAAATAAGGCTAGTCC
GTTATCAACTTGAAAAAGTGGCACCGAGTCGGTGCTTTTTTGAATTCTAGATCTTGAGACAAATGGCAGT
ATTCATCCACAATTTTAAAAGAAAAGGGGGGATTGGGGGGTACAGTGCAGGGGAAAGAATAGTAGACATA
ATAGCAACAGACATACAAACTAAAGAATTACAAAAACAAATTACAAAAATTCAAAATTTTCGGGTTTATT
ACAGGGACAGCAGAGATCCACTTTGGCGCCGGCTCGAGTGGCTCCGGTGCCCGTCAGTGGGCAGAGCGCA
CATCGCCCACAGTCCCCGAGAAGTTGGGGGGAGGGGTCGGCAATTGAACCGGTGCCTAGAGAAGGTGGCG
CGGGGTAAACTGGGAAAGTGATGTCGTGTACTGGCTCCGCCTTTTTCCCGA
