>Addgene plasmid #75167 | pLC-mCherry-MLKL | addgene partial sequence | sequence record 147693 | StrepPyoCas9-5UTR-F 5'-CGGTGCCACTTTTTCAAGTTG-3'
AACTTAGCAGAATCCACGGGGATCGGTGTTTCGTCCTTTCCACAAGATATATAAAGCCAAGAAATCGAAA
TACTTTCAAGTTACGGTAAGCATATGATAGTCCATTTTAAAACATAATTTTAAAACTGCAAACTACCCAA
GAAATTATTACTTTCTACGTCACGTATTTTGTACTAATATCTTTGTGTTTACAGTCAAATTAATTCTAAT
TATCTCTCTAACAGCCTTGTATCGTATATGCAAATATGAAGGAATCATGGGAAATAGGCCCTCTCTGGGT
CCCCTCGGGGTTGGGAGGTGGGTCTGAAACGATAATGGTGAATATCCCTGCCTAACTCTATTCACTATAG
AAAGTACAGCAAAAACTATTCTTAAACCTACCAAGCCTCCTACTATCATTATGAATAATTTTATATACCA
CAGCCAATTTGTTATGTTAAACCAATTCCACAAACTTGCCCATTTATCTAATTCCAATAATTCTTGTTCA
TTCTTTTCTTGCTGGTTTTGCGATTCTTCAATTAAGGAGTGTATTAAGCTTGTGTAATTGTTAATTTCTC
TGTCCCACTCCATCCAGGTCGTGTGATTCCAAATCTGTTCCAGAGATTTATTACTCCAACTAGCATTCCA
AGGCACAGCAGTGGTGCAAATGAGTTTTCCAGAGCAACCCCAAATCCCCAGGAGCTGTTGATCCTTTAGG
TATCTTTCCACAGCCAGGATTCTTGCCTGGAGCTGCTTGATGCCCCAGACTGTGAGTTGCAACAGATGCT
GTTGCGCCTCAATAGCCCTCAGCAA
